>Addgene plasmid #238644 | CNOT7-HaloTag Fusion Vector | addgene full sequence | sequence record 478502 | Addgene NGS Result
TCAATATTGGCCATTAGCCATATTATTCATTGGTTATATAGCATAAATCAATATTGGCTATTGGCCATTG
CATACGTTGTATCTATATCATAATATGTACATTTATATTGGCTCATGTCCAATATGACCGCCATGTTGGC
ATTGATTATTGACTAGTTATTAATAGTAATCAATTACGGGGTCATTAGTTCATAGCCCATATATGGAGTT
CCGCGTTACATAACTTACGGTAAATGGCCCGCCTGGCTGACCGCCCAACGACCCCCGCCCATTGACGTCA
ATAATGACGTATGTTCCCATAGTAACGCCAATAGGGACTTTCCATTGACGTCAATGGGTGGAGTATTTAC
GGTAAACTGCCCACTTGGCAGTACATCAAGTGTATCATATGCCAAGTCCGCCCCCTATTGACGTCAATGA
CGGTAAATGGCCCGCCTGGCATTATGCCCAGTACATGACCTTACGGGACTTTCCTACTTGGCAGTACATC
TACGTATTAGTCATCGCTATTACCATGGTGATGCGGTTTTGGCAGTACACCAATGGGCGTGGATAGCGGT
TTGACTCACGGGGATTTCCAAGTCTCCACCCCATTGACGTCAATGGGAGTTTGTTTTGGCACCAAAATCA
ACGGGACTTTCCAAAATGTCGTAATAACCCCGCCCCGTTGACGCAAATGGGCGGTAGGCGTGTACGGTGG
GAGGTCTATATAAGCAGAGCTGGTTTAGTGAACCGTCAGATCACTAGAAGCTTTATTGCGGTAGTTTATC
ACAGTTAAATTGCTAACGCAGTCAGTGCTTCTGACACAACAGTCTCGAACTTAAGCTGCAGAAGTTGGTC
GTGAGGCACTGGGCAGGTAAGTATCAAGGTTACAAGACAGGTTTAAGGAGACCAATAGAAACTGGGCTTG
TCGAGACAGAGAAGACTCTTGCGTTTCTGATAGGCACCTATTGGTCTTACTGACATCCACTTTGCCTTTC
TCTCCACAGGTGTCCACTCCCAGTTCAATTACAGCTCTTAAGGCTAGAGTATTAATACGACTCACTATAG
GGCTAGCGATCGCCATGCCAGCGGCAACTGTAGATCATAGCCAAAGAATTTGTGAAGTTTGGGCTTGCAA
CTTGGATGAAGAGATGAAGAAAATTCGTCAAGTTATCCGAAAATATAATTACGTTGCTATGGACACCGAG
TTTCCAGGTGTGGTTGCAAGACCCATTGGAGAATTCAGGAGCAATGCTGACTATCAATACCAACTATTGC
GGTGTAATGTAGACTTGTTAAAGATAATTCAGCTAGGACTGACATTTATGAATGAGCAAGGAGAATACCC
TCCAGGAACTTCAACTTGGCAGTTTAATTTTAAATTTAATTTGACGGAGGACATGTATGCCCAGGACTCT
ATAGAGCTACTAACAACATCTGGTATCCAGTTTAAAAAACATGAGGAGGAAGGAATTGAAACCCAGTACT
TTGCAGAACTTCTTATGACTTCTGGAGTGGTCCTCTGTGAAGGGGTCAAATGGTTGTCATTTCATAGCGG
TTACGACTTTGGCTACTTAATCAAAATCCTAACCAACTCTAACTTGCCTGAAGAAGAACTTGACTTCTTT
GAGATCCTTCGATTGTTTTTTCCTGTCATTTATGATGTGAAGTACCTCATGAAGAGCTGCAAAAATCTCA
AAGGTGGATTACAGGAGGTGGCAGAACAGTTAGAGCTGGAACGGATAGGACCACAACATCAGGCAGGATC
TGATTCATTGCTCACAGGAATGGCCTTTTTCAAAATGAGAGAAATGTTCTTTGAAGATCATATTGATGAT
GCCAAATATTGTGGTCATTTGTATGGCCTTGGTTCTGGTTCATCCTATGTACAGAATGGCACAGGGAATG
CATATGAAGAGGAAGCCAACAAGCAGTCAGTTTCTCTCGAGCCAACCACTGAGGATCTGTACTTTCAGAG
CGATAACGATGGATCCGAAATCGGTACTGGCTTTCCATTCGACCCCCATTATGTGGAAGTCCTGGGCGAG
CGCATGCACTACGTCGATGTTGGTCCGCGCGATGGCACCCCTGTGCTGTTCCTGCACGGTAACCCGACCT
CCTCCTACGTGTGGCGCAACATCATCCCGCATGTTGCACCGACCCATCGCTGCATTGCTCCAGACCTGAT
CGGTATGGGCAAATCCGACAAACCAGACCTGGGTTATTTCTTCGACGACCACGTCCGCTTCATGGATGCC
TTCATCGAAGCCCTGGGTCTGGAAGAGGTCGTCCTGGTCATTCACGACTGGGGCTCCGCTCTGGGTTTCC
ACTGGGCCAAGCGCAATCCAGAGCGCGTCAAAGGTATTGCATTTATGGAGTTCATCCGCCCTATCCCGAC
CTGGGACGAATGGCCAGAATTTGCCCGCGAGACCTTCCAGGCCTTCCGCACCACCGACGTCGGCCGCAAG
CTGATCATCGATCAGAACGTTTTTATCGAGGGTACGCTGCCGATGGGTGTCGTCCGCCCGCTGACTGAAG
TCGAGATGGACCATTACCGCGAGCCGTTCCTGAATCCTGTTGACCGCGAGCCACTGTGGCGCTTCCCAAA
CGAGCTGCCAATCGCCGGTGAGCCAGCGAACATCGTCGCGCTGGTCGAAGAATACATGGACTGGCTGCAC
CAGTCCCCTGTCCCGAAGCTGCTGTTCTGGGGCACCCCAGGCGTTCTGATCCCACCGGCCGAAGCCGCTC
GCCTGGCCAAAAGCCTGCCTAACTGCAAGGCTGTGGACATCGGCCCGGGTCTGAATCTGCTGCAAGAAGA
CAACCCGGACCTGATCGGCAGCGAGATCGCGCGCTGGCTGTCTACTCTGGAGATTTCCGGTTAATAGAAT
TCTAGAGTCGACCTGCAGGCATGCAAGCTGATCCGGCTGCTAACAAAGCCCGAAAGGAAGCTGAGTTGGC
TGCTGCCACCGCTGAGCAATAACTAGCATAACCCCTTGGGGCGGCCGCTTCGAGCAGACATGATAAGATA
CATTGATGAGTTTGGACAAACCACAACTAGAATGCAGTGAAAAAAATGCTTTATTTGTGAAATTTGTGAT
GCTATTGCTTTATTTGTAACCATTATAAGCTGCAATAAACAAGTTAACAACAACAATTGCATTCATTTTA
TGTTTCAGGTTCAGGGGGAGATGTGGGAGGTTTTTTTAAGCAAGTAAAACCTCTACAAATGTGGTAAAAT
CGAATTTTAACAAAATATTAACGCTTACAATTTCCTGATGCGGTATTTTCTCCTTACGCATCTGTGCGGT
ATTTCACACCGCATACGCGGATCTGCGCAGCACCATGGCCTGAAATAACCTCTGAAAGAGGAACTTGGTT
AGGTACCTTCTGAGGCGGAAAGAACCAGCTGTGGAATGTGTGTCAGTTAGGGTGTGGAAAGTCCCCAGGC
TCCCCAGCAGGCAGAAGTATGCAAAGCATGCATCTCAATTAGTCAGCAACCAGGTGTGGAAAGTCCCCAG
GCTCCCCAGCAGGCAGAAGTATGCAAAGCATGCATCTCAATTAGTCAGCAACCATAGTCCCGCCCCTAAC
TCCGCCCATCCCGCCCCTAACTCCGCCCAGTTCCGCCCATTCTCCGCCCCATGGCTGACTAATTTTTTTT
ATTTATGCAGAGGCCGAGGCCGCCTCGGCCTCTGAGCTATTCCAGAAGTAGTGAGGAGGCTTTTTTGGAG
GCCTAGGCTTTTGCAAAAAGCTTAATTAACTGTTGACAATTAATCATCGGCATAGTATATCGGCATAGTA
TAATACGACAAGGTGAGGAACTAAACCCAGGAGGCAGATCATGATTGAACAAGATGGATTGCACGCAGGT
TCTCCGGCCGCTTGGGTGGAGAGGCTATTCGGCTATGACTGGGCACAACAGACAATCGGCTGCTCTGATG
CCGCCGTGTTCCGGCTGTCAGCGCAGGGGCGCCCGGTTCTTTTTGTCAAGACCGACCTGTCCGGTGCCCT
GAATGAACTGCAGGACGAGGCAGCGCGGCTATCGTGGCTGGCCACGACGGGCGTTCCTTGCGCAGCTGTG
CTCGACGTTGTCACTGAAGCGGGAAGGGACTGGCTGCTATTGGGCGAAGTGCCGGGGCAGGATCTCCTGT
CATCTCACCTTGCTCCTGCCGAGAAAGTATCCATCATGGCTGATGCAATGCGGCGGCTGCATACGCTTGA
TCCGGCTACCTGCCCATTCGACCACCAAGCGAAACATCGCATCGAGCGAGCACGTACTCGGATGGAAGCC
GGTCTTGTCGATCAGGATGATCTGGACGAAGAGCATCAGGGGCTCGCGCCAGCCGAACTGTTCGCCAGGC
TCAAGGCGCGCATGCCCGACGGCGAGGATCTCGTCGTGACCCATGGCGATGCCTGCTTGCCGAATATCAT
GGTGGAAAATGGCCGCTTTTCTGGATTCATCGACTGTGGCCGGCTGGGTGTGGCGGACCGCTATCAGGAC
ATAGCGTTGGCTACCCGTGATATTGCTGAAGAGCTTGGCGGCGAATGGGCTGACCGCTTCCTCGTGCTTT
ACGGTATCGCCGCTCCCGATTCGCAGCGCATCGCCTTCTATCGCCTTCTTGACGAGTTCTTCTGAGCGGG
ACTCTGGGGTTCGAAATGACCGACCAAGCGACGCCCAACCTGCCATCACGATGGCCGCAATAAAATATCT
TTATTTTCATTACATCTGTGTGTTGGTTTTTTGTGTGAATCGATAGCGATAAGGATCCTCTTTGCGCTTG
CGTTTTCCCTTGTCCAGATAGCCCAGTAGCTGACATTCATCCGGGGTCAGCACCGTTTCTGCGGACTGGC
TTTCTACCCGGTATCAGCTCACTCAAAGGCGGTAATACGGTTATCCACAGAATCAGGGGATAACGCAGGA
AAGAACATGTGAGCAAAAGGCCAGCAAAAGGCCAGGAACCGTAAAAAGGCCGCGTTGCTGGCGTTTTTCC
ATAGGCTCCGCCCCCCTGACGAGCATCACAAAAATCGACGCTCAAGTCAGAGGTGGCGAAACCCGACAGG
ACTATAAAGATACCAGGCGTTTCCCCCTGGAAGCTCCCTCGTGCGCTCTCCTGTTCCGACCCTGCCGCTT
ACCGGATACCTGTCCGCCTTTCTCCCTTCGGGAAGCGTGGCGCTTTCTCATAGCTCACGCTGTAGGTATC
TCAGTTCGGTGTAGGTCGTTCGCTCCAAGCTGGGCTGTGTGCACGAACCCCCCGTTCAGCCCGACCGCTG
CGCCTTATCCGGTAACTATCGTCTTGAGTCCAACCCGGTAAGACACGACTTATCGCCACTGGCAGCAGCC
ACTGGTAACAGGATTAGCAGAGCGAGGTATGTAGGCGGTGCTACAGAGTTCTTGAAGTGGTGGCCTAACT
ACGGCTACACTAGAAGGACAGTATTTGGTATCTGCGCTCTGCTGAAGCCAGTTACCTTCGGAAAAAGAGT
TGGTAGCTCTTGATCCGGCAAACAAACCACCGCTGGTAGCGGTGGTTTTTTTGTTTGCAAGCAGCAGATT
ACGCGCAGAAAAAAAGGATTTCAAGAAGATCCTTTGATCTTTTCTACGGGGTCTGACGCTCAGTGGAACG
AAAACTCACGTTAAGGGATTTTGGTCATGAGATTATCAAAAAGGATCTTCACCTAGATCCTTTTATAGTC
CGGAAATACAGGAACGCACGCTGGATGGCCCTTCGCTGGGATGGTGAAACCATGAAAAATGGCAGCTTCA
GTGGATTAAGTGGGGGTAATGTGGCCTGTACCCTCTGGTTGCATAGGTATTCATACGGTTAAAATTTATC
AGGCGCGATTGCGGCAGTTTTTCGGGTGGTTTGTTGCCATTTTTACCTGTCTGCTGCCGTGATCGCGCTG
AACGCGTTTTAGCGGTGCGTACAATTAAGGGATTATGGTAAATCCACTTACTGTCTGCCCTCGTAGCCAT
CGAGATAAACCGCAGTACTCCGGCCACGATGCGTCCGGCGTAGAGGATCGAGATCT
Features (pLannotate 1.2.2; 21 found; start..end, strand, type, name):
    140..517     +  enhancer       CMV enhancer: human cytomegalovirus immediate early enhancer
    519..718     +  promoter       CMV promoter: human cytomegalovirus (CMV) immediate early promoter
    857..989     +  intron         chimeric intron: chimera between introns from human β-globin and immunoglobulin heavy chain genes
   1033..1051    +  promoter       T7 promoter: promoter for bacteriophage T7 RNA polymerase
   1065..1919    +  CDS            CNOT7: CNOT7_HUMAN - Also known as CAF1. Experimental evidence at protein level: Swiss-Prot protein existence level 1. Has 3'-5' poly(A) exoribonuclease activity for synthetic poly(A) RNA substrate. Its function seems to be partially redundant with that of CNOT8. Catalytic component of the CCR4-NOT complex which is one of the major cellular mRNA deadenylases and is linked to various cellular processes including bulk mRNA degradation, miRNA-mediated repression, translational repression during translational initiation and general transcription regulation. During miRNA-mediated repression the complex se
   1941..1961    +  CDS            TEV site: tobacco etch virus (TEV) protease recognition and cleavage site
   1977..2860    +  CDS            HaloTag® (fragment): modified bacterial dehalogenase that forms covalent bonds with chloroalkane derivatives
   2871..2899    +  misc_feature   MCS (fragment): pUC18/19 multiple cloning site
   2906..2955    +  CDS            SET1 (fragment): solubility-enhancement tag derived from T7 phage gene 10B
   2963..2982    +  terminator     T7 terminator (fragment): transcription terminator for bacteriophage T7 RNA polymerase
   3004..3125    -  polyA_signal   SV40 poly(A) signal: SV40 polyadenylation signal
   3148..3216    -  CDS            large T antigen (fragment): large T antigen from SV40 (simian virus 40)
   3221..3253    +  rep_origin     M13 ori (fragment): M13 bacteriophage origin of replication; arrow indicates direction of (+) strand synthesis
   3254..3305    -  misc_feature   bom (fragment): basis of mobility region from pBR322
   3370..3727    +  promoter       SV40 promoter: SV40 enhancer and early promoter
   3742..3789    +  promoter       EM7 promoter: synthetic bacterial promoter&nbsp
   3821..4612    +  CDS            neo: KKA2_KLEPN - Also known as kan, nptII. Experimental evidence at protein level: Swiss-Prot protein existence level 1. Resistance to kanamycin, neomycin, paromomycin, ribostamycin, butirosin and gentamicin B. From Klebsiella pneumoniae.
   4679..4727    +  polyA_signal   poly(A) signal: synthetic polyadenylation signal
   4748..4837    -  CDS            tnpA (fragment): TN5P_ECOLX - Also known as tnp. Experimental evidence at protein level: Swiss-Prot protein existence level 1. Mediates transposition of transposon Tn5 by a 'cut and paste' mechanism. First, the monomeric transposase binds the 19 bp inverted DNA repeats flanking the transposon. Then, dimerization of the DNA- bound transposase creates a synaptic DNA complex. After nicking of the first DNA strand, excision of the transposon proceeds through a series of intermediates. The transposase then mediates the insertion of the transposon at a new site by strand transfer. The activity of the wild- type tran
   4966..5554    -  rep_origin     ori: high-copy-number ColE1/pMB1/pBR322/pUC origin of replication
   5670..5953    +  misc_feature   cer region: ColE1-derived recombination site that helps to maintain plasmids as monomers
