[The description below was written by a language model from this plasmid's Addgene catalogue record and pLannotate feature annotations shown in this document.]
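Description:
CNOT7-HaloTag Fusion Vector is a mammalian expression plasmid of about 6 kb, built on the pFC27K HaloTag CMV-neo Flexi backbone, that expresses human CNOT7 with a C-terminal HaloTag. It is propagated in E. coli from a high-copy ColE1/pUC-type origin, and a ColE1-derived cer site helps keep the plasmid in monomeric form. A single neo (nptII) gene provides both selections. It sits downstream of tandem SV40 early and bacterial EM7 promoters and is followed by a synthetic poly(A) signal, so it confers kanamycin resistance in bacteria and neomycin-class (G418) resistance in mammalian cells.

The expression cassette consists of the CMV immediate-early enhancer and promoter followed by a chimeric β-globin/immunoglobulin intron, which generally improves transcript processing and expression. A T7 promoter lies just upstream of the coding region and would also allow transcription by T7 RNA polymerase. The unmutated CNOT7 open reading frame is joined through a short linker containing a TEV protease recognition site to HaloTag, and an SV40 polyadenylation signal is annotated downstream of the cassette. Several other short fragment annotations (SET1, large T antigen, M13 ori, bom, tnpA) look like backbone remnants or partial matches rather than functional parts.

CNOT7, also known as CAF1, is a poly(A) exoribonuclease and a catalytic subunit of the CCR4-NOT deadenylase complex, which acts in mRNA decay and miRNA-mediated repression. HaloTag is a modified bacterial dehalogenase that bonds covalently to chloroalkane ligands, so the fusion can typically be labelled with fluorescent ligands for imaging or captured on ligand-bearing resin for pull-down, with the TEV site allowing CNOT7 to be released from the tag. The record itself states only that the plasmid is for expressing the fusion protein in mammalian cells.
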