Addgene plasmid #238644: CNOT7-HaloTag Fusion Vector
Purpose: Express CNOT7-HaloTag Fusion Protein in Mammalian Cells under a CMV promoter
Depositing lab: Promega Corporation.
Backbone
  Vector backbone: pFC27K HaloTag(R) CMV-neo Flexi(R) Vector
  Vector type: Mammalian Expression
  Selectable markers: Neomycin
Growth in bacteria
  Bacterial resistance: Kanamycin, 50 μg/mL
  Growth temperature: 37°C
  Growth strain: DH5alpha
  Copy number: High Copy
Gene/Insert
  Gene/Insert name: CNOT7
  Species: H. sapiens (human)
  Mutation: None
  Entrez Gene: CNOT7 (a.k.a. CAF-1, CAF1, Caf1a, hCAF-1)
  Promoter: CMV
  Tag / fusion protein: HaloTag (R) (C terminal on backbone)
  Cloning method: Other
Terms and licenses: Academic/Nonprofit Terms; Industry Terms
How to cite: CNOT7-HaloTag Fusion Vector was a gift from Promega Corporation (Addgene plasmid # 238644 ; http://n2t.net/addgene:238644 ; RRID:Addgene_238644)
